>Addgene plasmid #25979 | MSCV T274V S392A KSR1 IRES GFP | addgene partial sequence | sequence record 32033 | 25979 with mKsr1-F 5'-tgctcgagacagtagcttgg
TCGCTGGGCAGAGCGGGTGCCAGCACTCAGGGACCCCGTTCCATCTCCGTGTCCGCCCTGCCTGCCTCAG
ACTCTCCGGTCCCCGGCCTCAGTGAGGGCCTCTCGGACTCCTGTATCCCCTTGCACACCAGCGGCCGGCT
GACCCCCCGGGCCCTGCACAGCTTCATCACGCCCCCTACCACACCCCAGCTACGACGGCACGCCAAGCTG
AAGCCACCTAGGGTACCCCCACCGCCAAGCCGCAAGGTCTTCCAGCTGCTCCCCAGCTTCCCCACACTCA
CACGGAGCAAGTCCCACGAGTCCCAGCTGGGAAACCGAATCGACGACGTCACCCCGATGAAGTTTGAACT
CCCTCATGGATCCCCACAGCTGGTACGAAGGGATATCGGGCTCTCGGTGACGCACAGGTTCTCCACAAAG
TCATGGTTGTCACAGGTGTGCAACGTGTGCCAGAAGAGCATGATTTTTGGCGTGAAGTGCAAACACTGCA
GGTTAAAATGCCATAACAAGTGCACAAAGGAAGCTCCCGCCTGCAGGATCACCTTCCTCCCACTGGCCAG
GCTTCGGAGGACAGAGGCGGTACCGTCAGATATCAACAACCCAGTGGACAGAGCAGCAGAGCCCCATTTT
GGAACCCTTCCCAAGGCCCTGACAAAGAAGGAGCACCCTCCAGCCATGAACCTGGACTCCAGCAGCAACC
CATCCTCCACCACGTCCTCCACACCCTCATCGCCGGCACCTTTCCTGACCTCATCTAATCCCTCCAGTGC
CACCACGCCTCCCAACCCGTCACCTGGCCAGCGGGACAGCAGGTTCAGCTTCCCAGACATTTCAGCCTGT
TCTCAGGCAGCCCCGCTGTCCAGCACAGCCGACAGTACACGGCTCGACGACCAGCCCAAAACAGATGTGC
TAGGTGTTCACGAAGCAGAGGCTGAGGAGCCTG
