>Addgene plasmid #25979 | MSCV T274V S392A KSR1 IRES GFP | addgene partial sequence | sequence record 32034 | 25979 with IRES-R
TATAGACAACGCACACCGGCCTTATTCCAAGCGGCTTCGGCCAGTAACGTTAGGGGGGGGGCGGAATTGA
TCCCGCTCGACCTGCAGGCATGCAAGCTTATCGATACGCGTGGTACCTCACTTGTCATCGTCGTCCTTGT
AGTCCATCTTTGGATTACCGGACTCCAGGGTCCCCAGGCCAAACCTTTCAAAGCGGGGCATGACTTTGCT
GCTGTTAATGTCAGCCGACTTCCAAAAGTGCCCAGGGTGGGAGAGCCGCCGGTTCAGCTTGGGCAGCCTC
TCCAGCATGTCCATCAGCAGGCTGAAGCTGGGTCTCTCCTGCAGATCGAAAGCCCAGCAGGCAGACAGGA
TCTCGCCGACTTCCTTCCCCAGGCTGACGGATGCCAGGACGCGCCGTACTCCTTCCCCACTTCCAATCTG
CCAGATCAAGGCCTCAGCAGGCTGGTGCTTAAAGGGCCAGTCTCTTGCCTGTAGTTCATACCACACAGTC
CCGAATGCATAGACATCGGCTGCTTTGGAGAAGGGCAGCTGGTCCTCGTCCCGCCCCGGGATCATTTCTC
GTACGATCTCGGGGGCCAGGTAGCACAGCCAGTCATGTGACAGTTTCAGTTGGTTCTCGCGCCGTTCCTC
TCGGACCACACCCGAGATCCCAAACAGCCCGAAGTCTGTGATGACCACTTTGCCGTTGTCATAGAAGACA
TTCTTGGACTTGAGGTCCTTGTGCACGATGCCTTTTGCATGAAGATAACCCATGCCCTTGATGATCTCCT
GGGCGATCTGCCTAGTCTTATTGATGTCCAGAGACGTCTTGGGGTCCCTCACGAATGAATGCAATGTCCG
CCCCTTGCAGAAGCTG
