[The description below was written by a language model from this plasmid's Addgene catalogue record.]
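Description:
MSCV T274V S392A KSR1 IRES GFP is a retroviral mammalian expression plasmid built on the murine stem cell virus (MSCV) backbone, recorded as about 6.5 kb without its insert. It is maintained in E. coli as a high-copy plasmid under ampicillin selection. As in other MSCV vectors, the viral long terminal repeats would be expected to drive transcription of the payload and, together with the packaging signal, allow the transcript to be packaged into retroviral particles when the plasmid is introduced into a packaging cell line. No feature table accompanies the record, so these elements are inferred from the backbone name rather than annotated.

The insert is mouse Kinase suppressor of Ras 1 (Ksr1), roughly 2.7 kb, carrying two point substitutions: threonine 274 to valine and serine 392 to alanine. Both changes replace phosphorylatable residues with non-phosphorylatable ones. The protein carries a C-terminal Flag epitope for detection or immunoprecipitation. The coding sequence was placed by restriction cloning, with the 5′ EcoRI site retained and the 3′ SalI/XhoI junction destroyed. Downstream, an internal ribosome entry site allows GFP to be translated from the same bicistronic transcript, so fluorescence marks transduced cells and serves as the only recorded selectable marker in mammalian cells, for example by sorting.

KSR1 is a scaffold of the Raf/MEK/ERK pathway, and the associated publication title indicates that the construct was made to study how phosphorylation governs KSR1 stability, ERK activation and cell proliferation. It is suited to stable expression of this phosphorylation-site mutant for comparison with wild-type KSR1.
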