Addgene plasmid #25979: MSCV T274V S392A KSR1 IRES GFP
Depositing lab: Rob Lewis. Depositing organization: University of Nebraska Medical Center. Publication: Phosphorylation regulates KSR1 stability, ERK activation, and cell proliferation. Razidlo GL, Kortum RL, Haferbier JL, Lewis RE. J Biol Chem. 2004 Nov 12. 279(46):47808-14. 10.1074/jbc.M406395200 PubMed 15371409.
Backbone
  Vector backbone: MSCV
  Backbone size w/o insert (bp): 6500
  Vector type: Mammalian Expression, Retroviral
  Selectable markers: GFP
Growth in bacteria
  Bacterial resistance: Ampicillin, 100 μg/mL
  Growth temperature: 37°C
  Growth strain: DH5alpha
  Copy number: High Copy
Gene/Insert
  Gene/Insert name: Kinase suppressor of Ras 1 (alt name: KSR1)
  Species: M. musculus (mouse)
  Insert size (bp): 2700
  Mutation: changed threonine 274 to valine and serine 392 to alanine
  GenBank ID: NM_013571
  Entrez Gene: Ksr1 (a.k.a. B-KSR1, D11Bhm183e, D11Bhm184e, Ksr, RSU2, hb, mKSR1)
  Tag / fusion protein: Flag (C terminal on insert)
  Cloning method: Restriction Enzyme; 5′ cloning site EcoR1 (not destroyed); 3′ cloning site Sal1/Xho1 (destroyed during cloning)
  Sequencing primers: 5′ n/a; 3′ n/a
Resource information
  A portion of this plasmid was derived from a plasmid made by: M. Therrien
Terms and licenses: Academic/Nonprofit Terms; Industry Terms: Not Available to Industry
How to cite: MSCV T274V S392A KSR1 IRES GFP was a gift from Rob Lewis (Addgene plasmid # 25979 ; http://n2t.net/addgene:25979 ; RRID:Addgene_25979)
